Addgene plasmid #161485: THI VP64 pALD4 T4
Purpose: CRISPR/RNA scaffold based transcription regulation in Pichia pastoris BB3rN_pTEF2_dCAS9(3xFLAG_SV40NLS)_pPOR1_MS2bind_VP64_SV40NLS_pALD4_THI11_T4_gRNA_MS2
Depositing lab: Brigitte Gasser & Diethard Mattanovich. Depositing organization: Austrian Centre of Industrial Biotechnology. Publication: Fine-Tuning of Transcription in Pichia pastoris Using dCas9 and RNA Scaffolds. Baumschabl M, Prielhofer R, Mattanovich D, Steiger MG. ACS Synth Biol. 2020 Dec 18;9(12):3202-3209. doi: 10.1021/acssynbio.0c00214. Epub 2020 Nov 12. PubMed 33180466.
Backbone
  Vector backbone: Addgene#98552 BB3rN_AD
  Backbone size w/o insert (bp): 3000
  Total vector size (bp): 11220
  Vector type: Yeast Expression
Growth in bacteria
  Bacterial resistance: Nourseothricin (clonNat), 50 μg/mL
  Growth temperature: 37°C
  Growth strain: DH5alpha
  Copy number: High Copy
Gene/Insert 1
  Gene/Insert name: dCAS9
  Promoter: pTEF2
  Cloning method: Unknown
  Sequencing primers: 5′ gaggtatgtaggcggtgcta; 3′ GTACTGTGTCGTGAAGGC
Gene/Insert 2
  Gene/Insert name: MS2-VP64
  Promoter: pPOR1
  Cloning method: Unknown
  Sequencing primers: 5′ GCCTTCACGACACAGTAC; 3′ GACAGTGGAGGAAAATAATGTGC
Gene/Insert 3
  Gene/Insert name: gRNA (targeting T4 of pTHI11 promoter)
  Promoter: pALD4
  Cloning method: Unknown
  Sequencing primers: 5′ GCACATTATTTTCCTCCACTGTC; 3′ ttatatttctctacaggggc
Terms and licenses: Academic/Nonprofit Terms; Industry Terms: Not Available to Industry
How to cite: THI VP64 pALD4 T4 was a gift from Brigitte Gasser & Diethard Mattanovich (Addgene plasmid # 161485 ; http://n2t.net/addgene:161485 ; RRID:Addgene_161485)
