[The description below was written by a language model from this plasmid's Addgene catalogue record and pLannotate feature annotations shown in this document.]
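Description:
THI VP64 pALD4 T4 is an 11.2 kb yeast expression plasmid for CRISPR/RNA-scaffold-based transcriptional regulation in Pichia pastoris, built on the roughly 3 kb BB3rN_AD backbone. It replicates in E. coli from a high-copy ColE1/pUC-type origin. Selection relies on a nourseothricin acetyltransferase cassette flanked by the Ashbya gossypii TEF promoter and terminator, and nourseothricin is the recorded bacterial selection. No yeast replication origin is annotated, and the record does not state how the plasmid is maintained in Pichia.

The payload consists of three expression units. The first places dCas9 under the pTEF2 promoter, with an N-terminal 3xFLAG tag and, according to the construct name, an SV40 nuclear localisation signal. The automated annotation labels this reading frame simply as S. pyogenes Cas9, whereas the catalogue identifies it as the nuclease-dead form. The second unit uses pPOR1 to drive a fusion of the bacteriophage MS2 coat protein to the VP64 activation domain, again with an SV40 NLS. The short VP48 and VP160 fragment hits correspond to the tandem VP16 repeats of VP64. The third unit uses the pALD4 promoter to express a guide RNA directed at the T4 site of the THI11 promoter. It comprises a hammerhead ribozyme-like element upstream, presumably for trimming the transcript, followed by the S. pyogenes gRNA scaffold and an MS2 stem loop. The MEP1 and ADH1 promoter fragment annotations are probably incidental matches within Pichia regulatory sequences.

In the cell, dCas9 binds the THI11 promoter without cutting, and the MS2 hairpin on the guide recruits MS2-VP64 there to activate transcription. The construct appears to belong to a series used to fine-tune gene expression by varying the target position, the effector and the guide RNA promoter.
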