Features (pLannotate 1.2.2; 14 found; start..end, strand, type, name):
     62..650     -  rep_origin     ori: high-copy-number ColE1/pMB1/pBR322/pUC origin of replication
   1303..1368    +  CDS            3xFLAG: three tandem FLAG® epitope tags, followed by an enterokinase cleavage site
   1372..5475    +  CDS            Cas9: Cas9 (Csn1) endonuclease from the Streptococcus pyogenes Type II CRISPR/Cas system generates RNA-guided double strand breaks in DNA
   5997..6284    +  CDS            MEP1 (fragment): MEP1_YEAST - Also known as AMT1. Experimental evidence at protein level: Swiss-Prot protein existence level 1. Transporter for ammonium (both charged and uncharged NH3 and NH4) to use as a nitrogen source. Can also transport methylamine. The affinity of MEP1 is about twenty times lower than that of MEP2. MEP3 has the lowest affinity. From Saccharomyces cerevisiae (strain ATCC 204508 / S288c) (Baker's yeast).
   6726..7115    +  CDS            CAPSD_BPMS2: Experimental evidence at protein level: Swiss-Prot protein existence level 1. Acts as a translational repressor of viral replicase synthesis late in infection. This latter function is the result of capsid protein interaction with an RNA hairpin which contains the replicase ribosome-binding site. From Escherichia phage MS2 (Bacteriophage MS2).
   7134..7160    +  CDS            VP48 (fragment): 3 tandem repeats of the minimal activation domain of herpes simplex virus VP16 (Cheng et al., 2013)
   7218..7243    +  CDS            VP160 (fragment): 10 tandem repeats of the minimal activation domain of herpes simplex virus VP16 (Cheng et al., 2013)
   7481..7498    -  promoter       ADH1 promoter (fragment): S. cerevisiae ADH1; promoter for alcohol dehydrogenase 1
   8346..8369    +  misc_RNA       sTRSV HHRz (fragment): hammerhead ribozyme from the tobacco ringspot virus satellite RNA (Khvorova et al., 2003)
   8403..8478    +  misc_RNA       gRNA scaffold: guide RNA scaffold for the Streptococcus pyogenes CRISPR/Cas9 system
   8483..8501    +  misc_RNA       MS2 stem loop: stem loop that binds the bacteriophage MS2 coat protein
   9088..9431    +  promoter       TEF promoter: Ashbya gossypii TEF promoter
   9438..10002   +  CDS            NrsR (fragment): nourseothricin acetyltransferase; Streptomyces noursei nat1; confers resistance to nourseothricin
  10010..10207   +  terminator     TEF terminator: Ashbya gossypii TEF terminator
>Addgene plasmid #161485 | THI VP64 pALD4 T4 | addgene full sequence | sequence record 324481 | Addgene NGS Result
CGCTGTGAGCAAAAGGCCAGCAAAAGGCCAGGAACCGTAAAAAGGCCGCGTTGCTGGCGTTTTTCCATAG
GCTCCGCCCCCCTGACGAGCATCACAAAAATCGACGCTCAAGTCAGAGGTGGCGAAACCCGACAGGACTA
TAAAGATACCAGGCGTTTCCCCCTGGAAGCTCCCTCGTGCGCTCTCCTGTTCCGACCCTGCCGCTTACCG
GATACCTGTCCGCCTTTCTCCCTTCGGGAAGCGTGGCGCTTTCTCATAGCTCACGCTGTAGGTATCTCAG
TTCGGTGTAGGTCGTTCGCTCCAAGCTGGGCTGTGTGCACGAACCCCCCGTTCAGCCCGACCGCTGCGCC
TTATCCGGTAACTATCGTCTTGAGTCCAACCCGGTAAGACACGACTTATCGCCACTGGCAGCAGCCACTG
GTAACAGGATTAGCAGAGCGAGGTATGTAGGCGGTGCTACAGAGTTCTTGAAGTGGTGGCCTAACTACGG
CTACACTAGAAGAACAGTATTTGGTATCTGCGCTCTGCTGAAGCCAGTTACCTTCGGAAAAAGAGTTGGT
AGCTCTTGATCCGGCAAACAAACCACCGCTGGTAGCGGTGGTTTTTTTGTTTGCAAGCAGCAGATTACGC
GCAGAAAAAAAGGATCTCAAGAAGATCCTTTGATCTTTTCTACGGGGTGGAGCGCAAAAAACCCCGCCCC
TGACAGGGCGGGGTTTTTTCGCGATCGGAGCGGTACTACCATTGACACTACACATCCTTAATTCCAATCC
TGTCTGGCCTCCTTCACCTTTTAACCATCTTGCCCATTCCAACTCGTGTCAGATTGCGTATCAAGTGAAA
AAAAAAAAATTTTAAATCTTTAACCCAATCAGGTAATAACTGTCGCCTCTTTTATCTGCCGCACTGCATG
AGGTGTCCCCTTAGTGGGAAAGAGTACTGAGCCAACCCTGGAGGACAGCAAGGGAAAAATACCTACAACT
TGCTTCATAATGGTCGTAAAAACAATCCTTGTCGGATATAAGTGTTGTAGACTGTCCCTTATCCTCTGCG
ATGTTCTTCCTCTCAAAGTTTGCGATTTCTCTCTATCAGAATTGCCATCAAGAGACTCAGGACTAATTTC
GCAGTCCCACACGCACTCGTACATGATTGGCTGAAATTTCCCTAAAGAATTTCTTTTTCACGAAAATTTT
TTTTTTACACAAGATTTTCAGCAGATATAAAATGGAGAGCAGGACCTCCGCTGTGACTCTTCTTTTTTTT
CTTTTATTCTCACTACATACATTTTAGTTATTCGCCAACATGGACTACAAAGACCATGACGGTGATTATA
AAGATCATGACATCGATTACAAGGATGACGATGACAAGCTCATGGACAAGAAGTACTCCATTGGGCTCGC
TATCGGCACAAACAGCGTCGGCTGGGCCGTCATTACGGACGAGTACAAGGTGCCGAGCAAAAAATTCAAA
GTTCTGGGCAATACCGATCGCCACAGCATAAAGAAGAACCTCATTGGCGCCCTCCTGTTCGACTCCGGGG
AGACGGCCGAAGCCACGCGGCTCAAAAGAACAGCACGGCGCAGATATACCCGCAGAAAGAATCGGATCTG
CTACCTGCAGGAGATCTTTAGTAATGAGATGGCTAAGGTGGATGACTCTTTCTTCCATAGGCTGGAGGAG
TCCTTTTTGGTGGAGGAGGATAAAAAGCACGAGCGCCACCCAATCTTTGGCAATATCGTGGACGAGGTGG
CGTACCATGAAAAGTACCCAACCATATATCATCTGAGGAAGAAGCTTGTAGACAGTACTGATAAGGCTGA
CTTGCGGTTGATCTATCTCGCGCTGGCGCATATGATCAAATTTCGGGGACACTTCCTCATCGAGGGGGAC
CTGAACCCAGACAACAGCGATGTCGACAAACTCTTTATCCAACTGGTTCAGACTTACAATCAGCTTTTCG
AAGAGAACCCGATCAACGCATCCGGAGTTGACGCCAAAGCAATCCTGAGCGCTAGGCTGTCCAAATCCCG
GCGGCTCGAAAACCTCATCGCACAGCTCCCTGGGGAGAAGAAGAACGGCCTGTTTGGTAATCTTATCGCC
CTGTCACTCGGGCTGACCCCCAACTTTAAATCTAACTTCGACCTGGCCGAAGATGCCAAGCTTCAACTGA
GCAAAGACACCTACGATGATGATCTCGACAATCTGCTGGCCCAGATCGGCGACCAGTACGCAGACCTTTT
TTTGGCGGCAAAGAACCTGTCAGACGCCATTCTGCTGAGTGATATTCTGCGAGTGAACACGGAGATCACC
AAAGCTCCGCTGAGCGCTAGTATGATCAAGCGCTATGATGAGCACCACCAAGACTTGACTTTGCTGAAGG
CCCTTGTCAGACAGCAACTGCCTGAGAAGTACAAGGAAATTTTCTTCGATCAGTCTAAAAATGGCTACGC
CGGATACATTGACGGCGGAGCAAGCCAGGAGGAATTTTACAAATTTATTAAGCCCATCTTGGAAAAAATG
GACGGCACCGAGGAGCTGCTGGTAAAGCTTAACAGAGAAGATCTGTTGCGCAAACAGCGCACTTTCGACA
ATGGAAGCATCCCCCACCAGATTCACCTGGGCGAACTGCACGCTATCCTCAGGCGGCAAGAGGATTTCTA
CCCCTTTTTGAAAGATAACAGGGAAAAGATTGAGAAAATCCTCACATTTCGGATACCCTACTATGTAGGC
CCCCTCGCCCGGGGAAATTCCAGATTCGCGTGGATGACTCGCAAATCAGAAGAGACTATCACTCCCTGGA
ACTTCGAGGAAGTCGTGGATAAGGGGGCCTCTGCCCAGTCCTTCATCGAAAGGATGACTAACTTTGATAA
AAATCTGCCTAACGAAAAGGTGCTTCCTAAACACTCTCTGCTGTACGAGTACTTCACAGTTTATAACGAG
CTCACCAAGGTCAAATACGTCACAGAAGGGATGAGAAAGCCAGCATTCCTGTCTGGAGAGCAGAAGAAAG
CTATCGTGGACCTCCTCTTCAAGACGAACCGGAAAGTTACCGTGAAACAGCTCAAAGAGGACTATTTCAA
AAAGATTGAATGTTTCGACTCTGTTGAAATCAGCGGAGTGGAGGATCGCTTCAACGCATCCCTGGGAACG
TATCACGATCTCCTGAAAATCATTAAAGACAAGGACTTCCTGGACAATGAGGAGAACGAGGACATTCTTG
AGGACATTGTCCTCACCCTTACGTTGTTTGAAGATAGGGAGATGATTGAAGAACGCTTGAAAACTTACGC
TCATCTCTTCGACGACAAAGTCATGAAACAGCTCAAGAGGCGCCGATATACAGGATGGGGGCGGCTGTCA
AGAAAACTGATCAATGGGATCCGAGACAAGCAGAGTGGAAAGACAATCCTGGATTTTCTTAAGTCCGATG
GATTTGCCAACAGGAACTTCATGCAGTTGATCCATGATGACTCTCTCACCTTTAAGGAGGACATCCAGAA
AGCACAAGTTTCTGGCCAGGGGGACAGTCTGCACGAGCACATCGCTAATCTTGCAGGTAGCCCAGCTATC
AAAAAGGGAATACTGCAGACCGTTAAGGTCGTGGATGAACTCGTCAAAGTAATGGGAAGGCATAAGCCCG
AGAATATCGTTATCGAGATGGCCCGAGAGAACCAAACTACCCAGAAGGGACAGAAGAACAGTAGGGAAAG
GATGAAGAGGATTGAAGAGGGTATAAAAGAACTGGGGTCCCAAATCCTTAAGGAACACCCAGTTGAAAAC
ACCCAGCTTCAGAATGAGAAGCTCTACCTGTACTACCTGCAGAACGGCAGGGACATGTACGTGGATCAGG
AACTGGACATCAATCGGCTCTCCGACTACGACGTGGATGCCATCGTGCCCCAGTCTTTTCTCAAAGATGA
TTCTATTGATAATAAAGTGTTGACAAGATCCGATAAAAATAGAGGGAAGAGTGATAACGTCCCCTCAGAA
GAAGTTGTCAAGAAAATGAAAAATTATTGGCGGCAGCTGCTGAACGCCAAACTGATCACACAACGGAAGT
TCGATAATCTGACTAAGGCTGAACGAGGTGGCCTGTCTGAGTTGGATAAAGCCGGCTTCATCAAAAGGCA
GCTTGTTGAGACACGCCAGATCACCAAGCACGTGGCCCAAATTCTCGATTCACGCATGAACACCAAGTAC
GATGAAAATGACAAACTGATTCGAGAGGTGAAAGTTATTACTCTGAAGTCTAAGCTAGTCTCAGATTTCA
GAAAGGACTTTCAGTTTTATAAGGTGAGAGAGATCAACAATTACCACCATGCGCATGATGCCTACCTGAA
TGCAGTGGTAGGCACTGCACTTATCAAAAAATATCCCAAGCTTGAATCTGAATTTGTTTACGGAGACTAT
AAAGTGTACGATGTTAGGAAAATGATCGCAAAGTCTGAGCAGGAAATAGGCAAGGCCACCGCTAAGTACT
TCTTTTACAGCAATATTATGAATTTTTTCAAGACCGAGATTACACTGGCCAATGGAGAGATTCGGAAGCG
ACCACTTATCGAAACAAACGGAGAAACAGGAGAAATCGTGTGGGACAAGGGTAGGGATTTCGCGACAGTC
CGGAAGGTCCTGTCCATGCCGCAGGTGAACATCGTTAAAAAGACCGAAGTACAGACCGGAGGCTTCTCCA
AGGAAAGTATCCTCCCGAAAAGGAACAGCGACAAGCTGATCGCACGCAAAAAAGATTGGGACCCCAAGAA
ATACGGCGGATTCGATTCTCCTACAGTCGCTTACAGTGTACTGGTTGTGGCCAAAGTGGAGAAAGGGAAG
TCTAAAAAACTCAAAAGCGTCAAGGAACTGCTGGGCATCACAATCATGGAGCGATCAAGCTTCGAAAAAA
ACCCCATCGACTTTCTCGAGGCGAAAGGATATAAAGAGGTCAAAAAAGACCTCATCATTAAGCTTCCCAA
GTACTCTCTCTTTGAGCTTGAAAACGGCCGGAAACGAATGCTCGCTAGTGCGGGCGAGCTGCAGAAAGGT
AACGAGCTGGCACTGCCCTCTAAATACGTTAATTTCTTGTATCTGGCCAGCCACTATGAAAAGCTCAAAG
GGTCCCCCGAAGATAATGAGCAGAAGCAGCTGTTCGTGGAACAACACAAACACTACCTTGATGAGATCAT
CGAGCAAATAAGCGAATTCTCCAAAAGAGTGATCCTCGCCGACGCTAACCTCGATAAGGTGCTTTCTGCT
TACAATAAGCACAGGGATAAGCCCATCAGGGAGCAGGCAGAAAACATTATCCACTTGTTTACTCTGACCA
ACTTGGGCGCTCCTGCAGCCTTCAAGTACTTCGACACCACCATAGACAGAAAGCGGTACACCTCTACAAA
GGAGGTCCTGGACGCCACACTGATTCATCAGTCAATTACGGGGCTCTATGAAACAAGAATCGACCTCTCT
CAGCTCGGTGGAGACAGCAGGGCTGACCCCAAGAAGAAGAGGAAGGTGTGAGCTTTAGTCAAATATTAAT
CTATTTCACCTGTTCAAACTTTACTTAATGTACAAATGTGGTAGTTATTAGTTTTGCAACGGAACTTGTT
CCATAATCTGGTCCTCTGGGACAGCAAACTGTCTTTCACTAGTAGCGCCAGTTTCGGGAGTCCACACAGC
ATTAGTCACCGGTGCACCAGCACTAATCTCACGACCTTCTGGGTGTTTAAATGGGCAGTTAGGGTTGCGG
CATCCAGCTGCAAACTTACAATCCTCATCAATTGGATGAGTGAAAAAACAGTTTGGTCTGGTACAACTGT
TGCCTTCACGACACAGTACAGGAGTAGTTGCGTGACGTCTTGGGCACTTGTAATTACGGCATGATTTACC
AAATCGACATTGTTCCAAAGCCCTCTGTTGTTTTTGTTGTTTCTCTTCTTCGGTGATCTTGTGTTCAGGT
GATCGATGAGCCTTTGGACAGTCCGGATTAGAGCGCTCCGGGGAGCGCATTATTTGGGTCGGCTACTGTC
ATTGGTTATGATGGCCTTACCGAGCACGAAGGTGGTTGGATAGACCACAACTGGAAACAGTTGTACAAAC
AGATTGCATTCATTTTTGCTTGTATTGGATACTCGATGGCCATCACCGCTCTTATCTGTTTCATCCTCAA
CCGTATTCCATTTTTGCAACTGCGAGCTTCAGAAGAGGCTGAGGAGAAAGGTATGGATGAGGATCAGATT
GGAGAGTTCGCTTATGACTACGTGGAAGTACGTCGTGATTTTTTGGCTTGGGGATCAGGCCCAAACAATG
GCTTCAAGGAGCCGGAAGTTCTGGATCAGGTAGTTCCGGTTAATGATTTCAGCAGTGACCAGAATGTGAC
TAATCAGACCAACGAATCTGAGAAGCAGTAGAGTAAATATAGAGATGATATTTAGTGTATTCTAATGCTT
ATGTAATGTATTAAGCAAAAAGTTGTGTTTATGAGTTAGCATTTGTCTTAGCAAACATAAAATTATGTCG
ACATTTGCAACCCGCATGTCTAGTGTTTTTAGATCGATCTTCGATGTGTAGAATAATGCCTCCACGTGAT
GCCCCGCGATTTTGTTGGGTCGCAATGCCTCCAACATAAACCCATCACGTATAAAAAGCCCTCTTAACCC
TCCCCCCTGTTTCGTTTGCTTCATCACTTAACCTGAACTATCAACATGCCCAAAAAGAAAAGAAAAGTGG
GTAGTATGGCGTCTAACTTCACCCAGTTCGTTCTGGTTGACAACGGTGGTACCGGTGACGTTACCGTTGC
GCCGTCTAACTTCGCGAACGGTGTTGCGGAATGGATCTCTTCTAACTCTCGTTCTCAGGCGTACAAAGTT
ACCTGCTCTGTTCGTCAATCCTCCGCGCAGAACCGTAAATACACCATCAAAGTTGAAGTTCCGAAAGTTG
CGACCCAGACCGTTGGTGGTGTTGAACTGCCGGTTGCGGCGTGGCGTTCTTACCTGAACATGGAACTGAC
CATCCCGATCTTCGCGACCAACTCTGACTGCGAACTGATCGTTAAAGCGATGCAGGGTCTGCTGAAAGAC
GGTAACCCGATCCCGTCTGCGATCGCGGCGAACTCTGGTATCTACGGCTCCGGACGAGCCGATGCCCTTG
ACGATTTTGACTTGGACATGTTGGGTTCTGACGCTTTGGATGACTTTGATCTTGATATGCTTGGTTCCGA
CGCTCTAGATGATTTCGACTTGGATATGCTGGGATCCGATGCCTTGGACGATTTCGACTTGGATATGTTG
ATCAACTGAGCTTCTGTTTAATTCTGTAGGATAAACGAAATAACTGTATCTTTATAATCATCCTTAAGAT
AGCCCTGGACTCGTCAGACATTAGTTCGCGCACATTATTTTCCTCCACTGTCTGCAAACAGCCACACGGC
ATTTCCCTCTCTAGTTTCATTTATCAAAGTAGCACAACACGCTAATTGGAGGACAATAAGAAGAAAAAAA
AAGAAAAGCGGTGGGGGAGGGATTATTAAATAAGGATTATGTAACCCCAGGGTACCGTTCTATACATATT
TAAGGATTATTTAGGACAATCGATGAAATCGGCATCAAACTGGATGGGAGTATAGTGTCCGGATAATCGG
ATAAATCATCTTGCGAGGAGCCGCTTGGTTGGTTGGTGAGAGGAGTGAAATATGTGTCTCCTCACCCAAG
AATCGCGATATCAGCACCCTGTGGGGGACACTATTGGCCTCCCTCCCAAACCTTCGATGTGGTAGTGCTT
TATTATATTGATTACATTGATTACATAGCTAAACCCTGCCTGGTTGCAAGTTGAGCTCCGAATTCCAATA
TTAGTAAAATGCCTGCAAGATAACCTCGGTATGGCGTCCGACCCCGCTTAATTATTTTAACTCCTTTCCA
ACGAGGACTTCGTAATTTTTGATTAGGGAGTTGAGAAACGGGGGGTCTTGATACCTCCTCGATTTCAGAT
CCCACCCCCTCTCAGTCCCAAGTGGGACCCCCCTCGGCCGTGAAATGCGCGCACTTTAGTTTTTTTCGCA
TGTAAACGCCGGTGTCCGTCAATTAAAAGTCGCAGACTAGGGTGAACTTTACCATTTTTGTCGCACTCCG
TCTCCTCGGAATAGGGGTGTAGTAATTCTGCAGTAGTGCAATTTTTACCCCGCCAAGGGGGGGCGAAAAG
AGACGACCTCATCACGCATTCTCCAGTCGCTCTCTACGCCTACAGCACCGACGTAGTTAACTTTCTCCCA
TATATAAAGCAATTGCCATTCCCCTGAAAACTTTAACCTCTGCTTTTTCTTGATTTTTCCTTGCCCAAAG
AAAAGCATGTCATACCTGATGAGTCCGTGAGGACGAAACGAGTAAGCTCGTCGTATGATTCAAATTGATT
CAGTTTTAGAGCTAGAAATAGCAAGTTAAAATAAGGCTAGTCCGTTATCAACTTGAAAAAGTGGCACCGA
GTCGGTGCGCGCACATGAGGATCACCCATGTGCTTTTGGCCGGCATGGTCCCAGCCTCCTCGCTGGCGCC
GGCTGGGCAACATGCTTCGGCATGGCGAATGGGACAGCTTTGGACTGCTTTTAGTGTACATCTGATAATA
TAGTACTACCACGTATGATAATGTAGAGAATAGGCTTCCTTGTCGAGTGTGTTTGCAGTTTTCTTGAGTT
TCAAGGTTTAAATGCTGGTATATTAGTTCATCGAAGGTTTCAGCCAATAGCACCTTAAATCAATCAAACT
AATTCGACTCTTACGAAAGAGCCTACTGTGTTTAGTATCGAAGTCGTTTACCTTTCATGTTGAATAGCTT
CCTCTCTGACCCTAACATTTCAAGATCCTCCTAAAGTTACCCGGATTGTGAAATTCTAATGATCCACCTG
CCCAATGCATTTTTTCTTTATTCAGTTTACCTTTTTTACCTAATATACGAGCTTGTTAAAGTAAGTGGCA
CTGCAATACTAGGCTTATTGTTGATATTATGATGAATCGTTTTCACAAACTTGATTTCCTGTGAACTCAC
CATGTACTAAGGAAAAAAACATGCATCACCATCTGAATATTTGACCGCTAGCTCATGGACATGGAGGCCC
AGAATACCCTCCTTGACAGTCTTGACGTGCGCAGCTCAGGGGCATGATGTGACTGTCGCCCGTACATTTA
GCCCATACATCCCCATGTATAATCATTTGCATCCATACATTTTGATGGCCGCACGGCGCGAAGCAAAAAT
TACGGCTCCTCGCTGCAGACCTGCGAGCAGGGAAACGCTCCCCTCACAGACGCGTTGAATTGTCCCCACG
CCGCGCCCCTGTAGAGAAATATAAAAGGTTAGGATTTGCCACTGAGGTTCTTCTTTCATATACTTCCTTT
TAAAATCTTGCTAGGATACAGTTCTCACATCACATCCGAACATAAACAACCATGGGTACCACTCTTGACG
ACACGGCTTACCGGTACCGCACCAGTGTCCCGGGGGACGCCGAGGCCATCGAGGCACTGGATGGGTCCTT
CACCACCGACACCGTTTTTCGCGTCACCGCCACCGGGGACGGCTTCACCCTGCGGGAGGTGCCGGTGGAC
CCGCCCCTGACCAAGGTGTTCCCCGACGACGAATCGGACGACGAATCGGACGACGGGGAGGACGGCGACC
CGGACTCCCGGACGTTCGTCGCGTACGGGGACGACGGCGACCTGGCGGGCTTCGTGGTCGTCTCGTACTC
CGGCTGGAACCGCCGGCTGACCGTCGAGGACATCGAGGTCGCCCCGGAGCACCGGGGGCACGGGGTCGGG
CGCGCGTTGATGGGGCTCGCGACGGAGTTCGCCCGCGAGCGGGGCGCCGGGCACCTCTGGCTGGAGGTCA
CCAACGTCAACGCACCGGCGATCCACGCGTACCGGCGGATGGGGTTCACCCTCTGCGGCCTGGACACCGC
CCTGTACGACGGCACCGCCTCGGACGGCGAGCAGGCGCTCTACATGAGCATGCCCTGCCCCTAATCAGTA
CTGACAATAAAAAGATTCTTGTTTTCAAGAACTTGTCATTTGTATAGTTTTTTTATATTGTAGTTGTTCT
ATTTTAATCAAATGTTAGCGTGATTTATATTTTTTTTCGCCTCGACATCATCTGCCCAGATGCGAAGTTA
AGTGCGCAGAAAGTAATATCATGCGTCAATCGTATGTGAATGCTGGTCGCTATACTGGCTTCATACCCAG
CATTGACCTTTGGTATGAGCATCTGAAAAACAACCAGGTGTTGCAAAGTTAAACATCCTTCTTTGTTCAT
ATAGAACCCACTATTCATGGTACTCCCCAATCGAATTTCACATTCTGGTTTTGAAATTACACACCACGTT
AGCTTATAAGATTTCATATAACTTATTGATATACGGTTTCCATTGTTCGAATAGTTGAGGTTGTATGTAA
TTCGATTGAAGGGGCCATTTTTGTTTCCTACTTTTCCTGGGAGCTTATCCGATGCGCTTCAAAGCTGGAA
TTGTAAATATAGAGAAAAAGAAGGATGTTGTTTTATTCTTGAAAGAGTATAATTTTACTTCTAGCAACTC
TCCCACTTCGCTTGACTTCATTTATTTCTTGGGCACATAGGCGTAGTAATCTAGACCAACAGATAATTTG
CCGGAATGATATAGCGATTGGAAAATGAACTGAAATTTTTTGCTGTCTTTCAATTTGACGGGCAGTTCAT
CAGGCGCGCCGTGACCGACCATATAAATACGTTGAGAATGTTATTCTTCCTCGTAGTTGAAGTGGCTTCA
TAATTTCAGAACTCAATAGATAAACTAGGATGTTTTAAAGCAATTAATGCTCACAAGTAAGGAGCGACTC
TCTTGCTTTTCGAATACTAAAAGTATCGTCCCAACCCAGAAAAAAAGACCTCTTAACTGCAAAATAAACT
CTATATATTTCTTCTAAAACAGTTTCAGGTTGGATAGTATCGCATTCTCATCACTTCTAACTAGTAGGCC
ATGAGATATATTAACGTTTACTTGAGTTCTAAGTTCTCCGAATTAGATGCACAGCACAAACAAGATTAGG
TTTCACTTGGTACAAAATACGAACAGAGTTTAAGGTCGTAATTTCATTTCGTTATTGATCCCCACAATCT
ATTCTTATCACAGTCATCAGATAGTCGCGAAAAAGCATGCAGAAAAGGGGGTCGTCCCTATCTAAGTTGT
AGCATTACAACAAATATGAC
